>Addgene plasmid #8532 | HOXB5 (human) FLAG-MSCV | addgene partial sequence | sequence record 17385 | 8532 with pLXSN-5
CAGCCCTCACTCCTTCTCTAGGCGCCGGAATTCGCGGCCGCACCATGGATTACAAGGATGACGACGATAA
GAGATCTAGCTCGTACTTTGTAAACTCCTTCTCGGGGCGTTATCCAAATGGCCCGGACTATCAGTTGCTA
AATTATGGCAGTGGCAGCTCTCTGAGCGGCTCTTACAGGGATCCCGCTGCCATGCACACCGGCTCTTACG
GCTACAATTACAATGGGATGGACCTCAGCGTCAACCGCTCCTCGGCCTCCTCCAGCCACTTTGGGGCGGT
GGGCGAGAGCTCGCGCGCCTTCCCCGCGCCCGCCCAGGAGCCCCGCTTCAGGCAAGCGGCTTCGAGCTGC
TCCCTGTCCTCGCCCGAGTCCCTGCCCTGCACCAACGGCGACAGCCACGGCGCCAAGCCCTCTGCTTCGT
CCCCCTCCGACCAGGCGACCTCAGCCAGCTCCAGCGCCAATTTCACCGAAATAGACGAGGCCAGCGCGTC
CTCGGAGCCTGAGGAAGCGGCAAGCCAGCTAAGCAGCCCCAGCCTAGCTCGGGCGCAGCCAGAGCCCATG
GCCACCTCCACAGCCGCGCCCGA
