[The description below was written by a language model from this plasmid's Addgene catalogue record.]
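Description:
HOXB5 (human) FLAG-MSCV is a retroviral mammalian expression plasmid built on the MSCV (murine stem cell virus) backbone, recorded as about 6.4 kb without insert. It is maintained in E. coli as a high-copy plasmid under ampicillin selection. No feature table accompanies the entry, so the promoter and bacterial origin are not explicitly stated. In MSCV-type vectors generally, the viral long terminal repeats flank the cargo, the 5′ LTR drives transcription, and a packaging signal allows the genomic RNA to be packaged into retroviral particles when the plasmid is introduced into a packaging cell line.

The payload is an 848 bp human HOXB5 insert (also known as HOX2A or HOX2.1), a homeobox transcription factor gene, cloned between EcoRI and XhoI sites that both remain intact. The coding sequence begins at amino acid 2 of HOXB5 and is preceded by an improved ribosomal binding site and an N-terminal FLAG epitope tag. The depositor notes that protein production was confirmed by western blot. Downstream on the backbone, an IRES directs translation of GFP from the same transcript, so HOXB5 and GFP are made as separate proteins from one bicistronic message. There is no drug selection marker for mammalian cells; transduced cells are instead identified and enriched by FACS sorting for GFP fluorescence.

This design suits stable delivery and enforced expression of tagged HOXB5 in dividing mammalian cells, with the FLAG tag available for detection or immunoprecipitation. The associated publication concerns homeobox gene expression in human hematopoietic cell lines, which suggests a hematopoietic research context, though the record does not state a specific application for this construct.
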