Addgene plasmid #8532: HOXB5 (human) FLAG-MSCV
Depositing lab: Corey Largman. Depositing organization: San Francisco VA Health Care System. Publication: Lineage-restricted expression of homeobox-containing genes in human hematopoietic cell lines. Shen WF, Largman C, Lowney P, Corral JC, Detmer K, Hauser CA, Simonitch TA, Hack FM, Lawrence HJ. Proc Natl Acad Sci U S A 1989 Nov;86(21):8536-40. 10.1073/pnas.86.21.8536 PubMed 2573064.
Backbone
  Vector backbone: MSCV
  Backbone size w/o insert (bp): 6400
  Vector type: Mammalian Expression, Retroviral
  Selectable markers: GFP for FACS sorting
Growth in bacteria
  Bacterial resistance: Ampicillin, 100 μg/mL
  Growth temperature: 37°C
  Growth strain: DH5alpha
  Copy number: High Copy
Gene/Insert
  Gene/Insert name: HOXB5 (alt names: HOX2A; HOX2.1)
  Species: H. sapiens (human)
  Insert size (bp): 848
  Mutation: contains improved ribosomal binding site and FLAG epitope tag on N-terminal, starts at AA; #2, makes protein by western; contains GFP driven from an IRES
  Entrez Gene: HOXB5 (a.k.a. HHO.C10, HOX2, HOX2A, HU-1, Hox2.1)
  Tag / fusion protein: FLAG (N terminal on insert); IRES-GFP (C terminal on backbone)
  Cloning method: Restriction Enzyme; 5′ cloning site EcoRI (not destroyed); 3′ cloning site XhoI (not destroyed)
  Sequencing primers: 5′ na
Resource information
  A portion of this plasmid was derived from a plasmid made by: Craig Hauser
Terms and licenses: Academic/Nonprofit Terms; Industry Terms: Not Available to Industry
Depositor comments: See author's map.
How to cite: HOXB5 (human) FLAG-MSCV was a gift from Corey Largman (Addgene plasmid # 8532 ; http://n2t.net/addgene:8532 ; RRID:Addgene_8532)
